>Addgene plasmid #152100 | pGBW-m4134403 | depositor full sequence | sequence record 295112 | Full Sequence
CACCATGAGCAAAATGTCTGACGTCAAGTGTACATCCGTAGTTCTGTTATCAGTGCTTCAACAGCTGCGG
GTGGAGAGTTCGTCAAAGCTCTGGGCCCAGTGCGTGCAGCTGCACAATGATATATTGCTCGCGAAAGATA
CTACGGAAGCTTTCGAGAAGATGGTCAGCTTGCTATCTGTTCTACTGAGCATGCAAGGAGCAGTAGACAT
CAACAAACTTTGCGAAGAGATGTTAGACAACCGAGCCACCCTGCAAGAAAACCTTTACTTTCAGTCGAAG
AGGCGATGGAAAAAGAATTTTATCGCGGTGAGTGCAGCCAACAGATTCAAAAAGATATCCTCGTCTGGTG
CCCTCTAAGCTAGCTTGACTGACTGAGATACAGCGTACCTTCAGCTCACAGACATGATAAGATACATTGA
TGAGTTTGGACAAACCACAACTAGAATGCAGTGAAAAAAATGCTTTATTTGTGAAATTTGTGATGCTATT
GCTTTATTTGTAACCATTATAAGCTGCAATAAACAAGTTAACAACAACAATTGCATTCATTTTATGTTTC
AGGTTCAGGGGGAGGTGTGGGAGGTTTTTTAAAGCAAGTAAAACCTCTACAAATGTGGTATTGGCCCATC
TCTATCGGTATCGTAGCATAACCCCTTGGGGCCTCTAAACGGGTCTTGAGGGGTTTTTTGTGCCCCTCGG
GCCGGATTGCTATCTACCGGCATTGGCGCAGAAAAAAATGCCTGATGCGACGCTGCGCGTCTTATACTCC
CACATATGCCAGATTCAGCAACGGATACGGCTTCCCCAACTTGCCCACTTCCATACGTGTCCTCCTTACC
AGAAATTTATCCTTAAGGTCGTCAGCTATCCTGCAGGCGATCTCTCGATTTCGATCAAGACATTCCTTTA
ATGGTCTTTTCTGGACACCACTAGGGGTCAGAAGTAGTTCATCAAACTTTCTTCCCTCCCTAATCTCATT
GGTTACCTTGGGCTATCGAAACTTAATTAACCAGTCAAGTCAGCTACTTGGCGAGATCGACTTGTCTGGG
TTTCGACTACGCTCAGAATTGCGTCAGTCAAGTTCGATCTGGTCCTTGCTATTGCACCCGTTCTCCGATT
ACGAGTTTCATTTAAATCATGTGAGCAAAAGGCCAGCAAAAGGCCAGGAACCGTAAAAAGGCCGCGTTGC
TGGCGTTTTTCCATAGGCTCCGCCCCCCTGACGAGCATCACAAAAATCGACGCTCAAGTCAGAGGTGGCG
AAACCCGACAGGACTATAAAGATACCAGGCGTTTCCCCCTGGAAGCTCCCTCGTGCGCTCTCCTGTTCCG
ACCCTGCCGCTTACCGGATACCTGTCCGCCTTTCTCCCTTCGGGAAGCGTGGCGCTTTCTCATAGCTCAC
GCTGTAGGTATCTCAGTTCGGTGTAGGTCGTTCGCTCCAAGCTGGGCTGTGTGCACGAACCCCCCGTTCA
GCCCGACCGCTGCGCCTTATCCGGTAACTATCGTCTTGAGTCCAACCCGGTAAGACACGACTTATCGCCA
CTGGCAGCAGCCACTGGTAACAGGATTAGCAGAGCGAGGTATGTAGGCGGTGCTACAGAGTTCTTGAAGT
GGTGGCCTAACTACGGCTACACTAGAAGAACAGTATTTGGTATCTGCGCTCTGCTGAAGCCAGTTACCTT
CGGAAAAAGAGTTGGTAGCTCTTGATCCGGCAAACAAACCACCGCTGGTAGCGGTGGTTTTTTTGTTTGC
AAGCAGCAGATTACGCGCAGAAAAAAAGGATCTCAAGAAGATCCTTTGATCTTTTCTACGGGGTCTGACG
CTCAGTGGAACGAAAACTCACGTTAAGGGATTTTGGTCATGAGATTATCAAAAAGGATCTTCACCTAGAT
CCTTTTAAATTAAAAATGAAGTTTTAAATCAATCTAAAGTATATATGAGTAAACTTGGTCTGACAGTTAC
CAATGCTTAATCAGTGAGGCACCTATCTCAGCGATCTGTCTATTTCGTTCATCCATAGTTGCATTTAAAT
TTCCGAACTCTCCAAGGCCCTCGTCGGAAAATCTTCAAACCTTTCGTCCGATCCATCTTGCAGGCTACCT
CTCGAACGAACTATCGCAAGTCTCTTGGCCGGCCTTGCGCCTTGGCTATTGCTTGGCAGCGCCTATCGCC
AGGTATTACTCCAATCCCGAATATCCGAGATCGGGATCACCCGAGAGAAGTTCAACCTACATCCTCAATC
CCGATCTATCCGAGATCCGAGGAATATCGAAATCGGGGCGCGCCTGGTGTACCGAGAACGATCCTCTCAG
TGCGAGTCTCGACGATCCATATCGTTGCTTGGCAGTCAGCCAGTCGGAATCCAGCTTGGGACCCAGGAAG
TCCAATCGTCAGATATTGTACTCAAGCCTGGTCACGGCAGCGTACCGATCTGTTTAAACCTAGATATTGA
TAGTCTGATCGGTCAACGTATAATCGAGTCCTAGCTTTTGCAAACATCTATCAAGAGACAGGATCAGCAG
GAGGCTTTCGCATGAGTATTCAACATTTCCGTGTCGCCCTTATTCCCTTTTTTGCGGCATTTTGCCTTCC
TGTTTTTGCTCACCCAGAAACGCTGGTGAAAGTAAAAGATGCTGAAGATCAGTTGGGTGCGCGAGTGGGT
TACATCGAACTGGATCTCAACAGCGGTAAGATCCTTGAGAGTTTTCGCCCCGAAGAACGCTTTCCAATGA
TGAGCACTTTTAAAGTTCTGCTATGTGGCGCGGTATTATCCCGTATTGACGCCGGGCAAGAGCAACTCGG
TCGCCGCATACACTATTCTCAGAATGACTTGGTTGAGTATTCACCAGTCACAGAAAAGCATCTTACGGAT
GGCATGACAGTAAGAGAATTATGCAGTGCTGCCATAACCATGAGTGATAACACTGCGGCCAACTTACTTC
TGACAACGATTGGAGGACCGAAGGAGCTAACCGCTTTTTTGCACAACATGGGGGATCATGTAACTCGCCT
TGATCGTTGGGAACCGGAGCTGAATGAAGCCATACCAAACGACGAGCGTGACACCACGATGCCTGTAGCA
ATGGCAACAACCTTGCGTAAACTATTAACTGGCGAACTACTTACTCTAGCTTCCCGGCAACAGTTGATAG
ACTGGATGGAGGCGGATAAAGTTGCAGGACCACTTCTGCGCTCGGCCCTTCCGGCTGGCTGGTTTATTGC
TGATAAATCTGGAGCCGGTGAGCGTGGGTCTCGCGGTATCATTGCAGCACTGGGGCCAGATGGTAAGCCC
TCCCGTATCGTAGTTATCTACACGACGGGGAGTCAGGCAACTATGGATGAACGAAATAGACAGATCGCTG
AGATAGGTGCCTCACTGATTAAGCATTGGTAACCGATTCTAGGTGCATTGGCGCAGAAAAAAATGCCTGA
TGCGACGCTGCGCGTCTTATACTCCCACATATGCCAGATTCAGCAACGGATACGGCTTCCCCAACTTGCC
CACTTCCATACGTGTCCTCCTTACCAGAAATTTATCCTTAAGATCCCGAATCGTTTAAACTCGACTCTGG
CTCTATCGAATCTCCGTCGTTTCGAGCTTACGCGAACAGCCGTGGCGCTCATTTGCTCGTCGGGCATCGA
ATCTCGTCAGCTATCGTCAGCTTACCTTTTTGGCAGCGATCGCGGCTCCCGACATCTTGGACCATTAGCT
CCACAGGTATCTTCTTCCCTCTAGTGGTCATAACAGCAGCTTCAGCTACCTCTCAATTCAAAAAACCCCT
CAAGACCCGTTTAGAGGCCCCAAGGGGTTATGCTATCAATCGTTGCGTTACACACACAAAAAACCAACAC
ACATCCATCTTCGATGGATAGCGATTTTATTATCTAACTGCTGATCGAGTGTAGCCAGATCTAGTAATCA
ATTACGGGGTCATTAGTTCATAGCCCATATATGGAGTTCCGCGTTACATAACTTACGGTAAATGGCCCGC
CTGGCTGACCGCCCAACGACCCCCGCCCATTGACGTCAATAATGACGTATGTTCCCATAGTAACGCCAAT
AGGGACTTTCCATTGACGTCAATGGGTGGAGTATTTACGGTAAACTGCCCACTTGGCAGTACATCAAGTG
TATCATATGCCAAGTACGCCCCCTATTGACGTCAATGACGGTAAATGGCCCGCCTGGCATTATGCCCAGT
ACATGACCTTATGGGACTTTCCTACTTGGCAGTACATCTACGTATTAGTCATCGCTATTACCATGCTGAT
GCGGTTTTGGCAGTACATCAATGGGCGTGGATAGCGGTTTGACTCACGGGGATTTCCAAGTCTCCACCCC
ATTGACGTCAATGGGAGTTTGTTTTGGCACCAAAATCAACGGGACTTTCCAAAATGTCGTAACAACTCCG
CCCCATTGACGCAAATGGGCGGTAGGCGTGTACGGTGGGAGGTCTATATAAGCAGAGCTGGTTTAGTGAA
CCGTCAGATCAGATCTTTGTCGATCCTACCATCCACTCGACACACCCGCCAGCGGCCGC
Features (pLannotate 1.2.2; 16 found; start..end, strand, type, name):
    284..300     +  CDS            CBP (fragment): calmodulin-binding peptide derived from skeletal muscle myosin light chain kinase; binds calmodulin with nanomolar affinity in the presence of calcium
    408..529     -  polyA_signal   SV40 poly(A) signal: SV40 polyadenylation signal
    552..621     -  CDS            large T antigen (fragment): large T antigen from SV40 (simian virus 40)
    644..690     +  terminator     T7 terminator: transcription terminator for bacteriophage T7 RNA polymerase
    720..856     +  terminator     rrnG terminator: transcription terminator from the E. coli ribosomal RNA rrnG operon (Albrechtsen et al., 1991)
    901..972     +  misc_feature   3' β-globin insulator: insulator downstream of the human β-globin locus (Farrell et al., 2002)
   1198..1786    -  rep_origin     ori: high-copy-number ColE1/pMB1/pBR322/pUC origin of replication
   1958..2022    -  CDS            bla(M) (fragment): β-lactamase lacking the signal sequence; bla(M); allows cytosolic expression of β-lactamase
   2532..3392    +  CDS            AmpR: β-lactamase; bla; confers resistance to ampicillin, carbenicillin, and related antibiotics
   3405..3541    +  terminator     rrnG terminator: transcription terminator from the E. coli ribosomal RNA rrnG operon (Albrechtsen et al., 1991)
   3693..3764    +  misc_feature   5' β-globin insulator: insulator upstream of the human β-globin locus (Farrell et al., 2002)
   3769..3815    -  terminator     T7 terminator: transcription terminator for bacteriophage T7 RNA polymerase
   3833..3881    -  polyA_signal   poly(A) signal: synthetic polyadenylation signal
   3962..4265    +  enhancer       CMV enhancer: human cytomegalovirus immediate early enhancer
   4338..4355    -  promoter       CMV promoter (fragment): human cytomegalovirus (CMV) immediate early promoter
   4418..4469    +  promoter       CMVd2 promoter: truncated human cytomegalovirus (CMV) immediate early promoter that yields moderately reduced expression relative to the full-length promoter
