[The description below was written by a language model from this plasmid's Addgene catalogue record and pLannotate feature annotations shown in this document.]
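Description:
pGBW-m4134403 is a mammalian expression plasmid built on the pTwist_CMV_6 backbone for producing SARS-CoV-2 nsp7, a small non-structural protein released from the ORF1ab polyprotein. It is propagated in E. coli as a high-copy plasmid through a ColE1/pUC-type origin and selected with ampicillin via a full-length β-lactamase (AmpR) gene. A short additional β-lactamase fragment is also annotated and appears to be a backbone remnant. The sequence record is 4,539 nt.

The wild-type nsp7 coding sequence (about 248 bp) is driven by the human cytomegalovirus immediate-early enhancer and promoter. The annotation detects the promoter as the CMV enhancer plus a CMV promoter fragment and a truncated CMVd2-type core. Because the circular record is numbered from within the cassette, the insert spans the origin of the map, but the feature table does not annotate the nsp7 open reading frame itself. According to the catalogue, the backbone supplies a C-terminal tag consisting of a TEV protease cleavage site and a calmodulin-binding peptide (CBP). Only a short CBP fragment is annotated, just downstream of where the insert lies. This tag allows calcium-dependent capture on calmodulin resin, followed by proteolytic removal. An SV40 polyadenylation signal follows the cassette.

The expression unit is flanked by 5' and 3' β-globin insulator elements, T7 and rrnG transcription terminators, and an upstream synthetic poly(A) signal. Together these shield the cassette from read-through transcription arising in the backbone. No mammalian selection marker is annotated, so the plasmid is best suited to transient transfection, for example for nsp7 expression, affinity purification or interaction studies.
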