Addgene plasmid #152100: pGBW-m4134403
Purpose: Mammalian expression plasmid for SARS-CoV-2 nsp7
Depositing lab: Ginkgo Bioworks & Benjie Chen. Depositing organization: Ginkgo Bioworks.
Backbone
  Vector backbone: pTwist_CMV_6
  Backbone size w/o insert (bp): 4180
  Vector type: Mammalian Expression
Growth in bacteria
  Bacterial resistance: Ampicillin, 100 μg/mL
  Growth temperature: 37°C
  Growth strain: DH5alpha
  Copy number: High Copy
Gene/Insert
  Gene/Insert name: SARS-CoV-2 nsp7
  Species: Severe acute respiratory syndrome coronavirus 2
  Insert size (bp): 248
  Mutation: wt
  Entrez Gene: ORF1ab (a.k.a. GU280_gp01)
  Promoter: CMV
  Tag / fusion protein: Cleavable TEV;CBP (C terminal on backbone)
  Cloning method: Unknown
Resource information
  A portion of this plasmid was derived from a plasmid made by: GinkgoBioworks
Depositor comments: NCBI reference sequence: YP_009725303.1
How to cite: pGBW-m4134403 was a gift from Ginkgo Bioworks & Benjie Chen (Addgene plasmid # 152100 ; http://n2t.net/addgene:152100 ; RRID:Addgene_152100)
